Addgene plasmid #195015: (R)pADH2(D)_P1(SBE214)
Purpose: promoter of the gene alcohol dehydrogenase 2 from R. toruloides for the position P1
Depositing lab: Petri-Jaan Lahtvee. Depositing organization: Tallinn University of Technology. Publication: Development of a dedicated Golden Gate Assembly Platform (RtGGA) for Rhodotorula toruloides. Bonturi N, Pinheiro MJ, de Oliveira PM, Rusadze E, Eichinger T, Liudziute G, De Biaggi JS, Brauer A, Remm M, Miranda EA, Ledesma-Amaro R, Lahtvee PJ. Metab Eng Commun. 2022 May 23;15:e00200. doi: 10.1016/j.mec.2022.e00200. eCollection 2022 Dec. PubMed 35662893.
Backbone
  Vector backbone: pCR-XL-2-TOPO
  Backbone size w/o insert (bp): 4015
  Total vector size (bp): 4702
  Vector type: Bacterial Expression
Growth in bacteria
  Bacterial resistance: Kanamycin, 50 μg/mL
  Growth temperature: 37°C
  Growth strain: DH5alpha
  Copy number: Unknown
Gene/Insert
  Gene/Insert name: (B) pADH2 (R)
  Species: Rhodotorula toruloides
  Insert size (bp): 725
  Cloning method: TOPO Cloning
  Sequencing primers: 5′ GTAAAACGACGGCCAGT; 3′ CAGGAAACAGCTATGAC
Terms and licenses: Academic/Nonprofit Terms; Industry Terms: Not Available to Industry
How to cite: (R)pADH2(D)_P1(SBE214) was a gift from Petri-Jaan Lahtvee (Addgene plasmid # 195015 ; http://n2t.net/addgene:195015 ; RRID:Addgene_195015)
