[The description below was written by a language model from this plasmid's Addgene catalogue record and pLannotate feature annotations shown in this document.]
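Description:
(R)pADH2(D)_P1(SBE214) is a Golden Gate part-donor plasmid from the RtGGA toolkit, a dedicated assembly platform for the oleaginous yeast Rhodotorula toruloides. It carries the promoter of the R. toruloides alcohol dehydrogenase 2 gene (about 725 bp) TOPO-cloned into the pCR-XL-2-TOPO backbone, giving a plasmid of roughly 4.7 kb. The part is formatted for the "P1" slot of the system, meaning the promoter position of the first transcription unit. The letters in the name presumably denote the flanking overhangs that determine where it ligates in an assembly. The plasmid name and the insert field give different letters, (R)/(D) versus (B)/(R), and the record does not resolve this or name the type IIS enzyme used.

Although catalogued as a bacterial expression vector, the plasmid serves as a storage and propagation vehicle in E. coli rather than as an expression construct. The feature table shows a high-copy ColE1/pUC-type origin, a Tn5-derived NeoR/KanR gene matching the listed kanamycin selection, and an additional intact AmpR (β-lactamase) gene. The cloning site lies between the lac promoter/operator and T3 promoter on one side and a T7 promoter on the other. The unannotated stretch between them corresponds to the pADH2 insert, which the automated annotation did not recognise. Downstream are lacZα and ccdB fragments, consistent with TOPO vectors that select positively for inserts by disrupting a lacZα-ccdB fusion. There are no yeast replication or selection elements, so the promoter is only functional in R. toruloides once combined with a gene, terminator, marker and integration parts in a destination vector.
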