Features (pLannotate 1.2.2; 15 found; start..end, strand, type, name):
      2..94      +  CDS            lacI (fragment): lac repressor; lacI; The lac repressor binds to the lac operator to inhibit transcription in E. coli. This inhibition can be relieved by adding lactose or isopropyl-β-D-thiogalactopyranoside (IPTG).
    107..128     +  protein_bind   CAP binding site: CAP binding activates transcription in the presence of cAMP. E. coli catabolite activator protein
    143..173     +  promoter       lac promoter: promoter for the E. coli lac operon
    181..197     +  protein_bind   lac operator: The lac repressor binds to the lac operator to inhibit transcription in E. coli. This inhibition can be relieved by adding lactose or isopropyl-β-D-thiogalactopyranoside (IPTG). lac repressor encoded by lacI
    242..260     +  promoter       T3 promoter: promoter for bacteriophage T3 RNA polymerase
   1087..1105    -  promoter       T7 promoter: promoter for bacteriophage T7 RNA polymerase
   1108..1255    +  CDS            lacZα (fragment): LacZα fragment of β-galactosidase; lacZ fragment
   1265..1568    +  CDS            ccdB (fragment): CcdB, a bacterial toxin that poisons DNA gyrase; ccdB; Plasmids containing the ccdB gene cannot be propagated in standard E. coli strains.
   1616..1885    +  CDS            tnpA (fragment): TN5P_ECOLX - Also known as tnp. Experimental evidence at protein level: Swiss-Prot protein existence level 1. Mediates transposition of transposon Tn5 by a 'cut and paste' mechanism. First, the monomeric transposase binds the 19 bp inverted DNA repeats flanking the transposon. Then, dimerization of the DNA- bound transposase creates a synaptic DNA complex. After nicking of the first DNA strand, excision of the transposon proceeds through a series of intermediates. The transposase then mediates the insertion of the transposon at a new site by strand transfer. The activity of the wild- type tran
   1917..2711    +  CDS            NeoR/KanR: aminoglycoside phosphotransferase from Tn5; aph(3')-II (or nptII); confers resistance to neomycin, kanamycin, and G418 (Geneticin®)
   2732..2782    -  misc_feature   bom (fragment): basis of mobility region from pBR322
   2809..2868    +  promoter       AmpR promoter (fragment): bla
   2961..3821    -  CDS            AmpR: β-lactamase; bla; confers resistance to ampicillin, carbenicillin, and related antibiotics
   3822..3874    -  promoter       AmpR promoter (fragment): bla
   3945..4533    +  rep_origin     ori: high-copy-number ColE1/pMB1/pBR322/pUC origin of replication
>Addgene plasmid #195015 | (R)pADH2(D)_P1(SBE214) | addgene full sequence | sequence record 386063 | Addgene NGS Result
AGCGCCCAATACGCAAACCGCCTCTCCCCGCGCGTTGGCCGATTCATTAATGCAGCTGGCACGACAGGTT
TCCCGACTGGAAAGCGGGCAGTGAGCGCAACGCAATTAATGTGAGTTAGCTCACTCATTAGGCACCCCAG
GCTTTACACTTTATGCTTCCGGCTCGTATGTTGTGTGGAATTGTGAGCGGATAACAATTTCACACAGGAA
ACAGCTATGACCATGATTACGCCAAGCTCAGAATTAACCCTCACTAAAGGGACTAGTCCTGCAGGTTTAA
ACGAATTCGCCCTTAGAGCAGGTCTCCGTGTCGGCTGAGGCTTCCCCGACGCCCCTCCTCCCCTCCCTCC
CCGCCCTCCTCCTCGTCCTCCTCGTGATGCCATCAGTCGCGCCGGCGGGGTGCTGCGGTTTGCGACGGTG
TTCTTTGAGGGTGTGTGTGCGCTGAGCAAGCAGTAGCAGGCAGTCCAGCAGGTGAGCGCGGTGTGGGAAC
AGCTCGAGCTTGTTGCGGGCGGTGTACTGATCAAGTAGGACCTCGGAGACTACGGTCAGAGCCTACGACG
ACGTCGTTGCAGTCGTGTACACTGGGAATGGCAGCTAGGCTGATCCCCGCCGCTCTCCACCACACTTTAC
TCGTCTTCCGTCCTCGCCCGCAGTCGTTAATTCATGGGTGGGGACGTCGAAGGGTGGGCTTTGCTTCGGG
GTGGCTGGGTCCCGTGCTCGAGTGGCTGTGGGCGTCAATTAAGCGTGTCTCGTGCGAGAGCGAGCCGACT
TGCGAGTCGTCCCGAGCAGGAGTGGCCTTCCTCGCTCTTCGCCTTCCCCACCCATCGACCGTCCCGCAAC
CTTGCGCTCGCTCTCTCTCTTACAGCTTGCTCTTCACTTGCACACACTGCTACACACCCTCGCACAGCAC
TCGCACTCAGCCCATACCGGTCCAGCCTTCGCAGCCCTCTCTCTTCGTGCGTTCCCATTCCCGGCTGTTC
ACTCTCGCACCGTCATTTCCCGTCTAGCTGACAGCTGCCACGTCTCCGACAGTCACAAATGTGAGACCGC
ATAAGGGCGAATTCGCGGCCGCTAAATTCAATTCGCCCTATAGTGAGTCGTATTACAATTCACTGGCCGT
CGTTTTACAACGTCGTGACTGGGAAAACCCTGGCGTTACCCAACTTAATCGCCTTGCAGCACATCCCCCT
TTCGCCAGCTGGCGTAATAGCGAAGAGGCCCGCACCGATCGCCCTTCCCAACAGTTGCGCAGCCTATACG
TACGGCAGTTTAAGGTTTACACCTATAAAAGAGAGAGCCGTTATCGTCTGTTTGTGGATGTACAGAGTGA
TATTATTGACACGCCGGGGCGACGGATGGTGATCCCCCTGGCCAGTGCACGTCTGCTGTCAGATAAAGTC
TCCCGTGAACTTTACCCGGTGGTGCATATCGGGGATGAAAGCTGGCGCATGATGACCACCGATATGGCCA
GTGTGCCGGTCTCCGTTATCGGGGAAGAAGTGGCTGATCTCAGCCACCGCGAAAATGACATCAAAAACGC
CATTAACCTGATGTTCTGGGGAATATAAATGTCAGGCATGAGATTATCAAAAAGGATCTTCACCTAGATC
CTTTTCACGTAGAAAGCCAGTCCGCAGAAACGGTGCTGACCCCGGATGAATGTCAGCTACTGGGCTATCT
GGACAAGGGAAAACGCAAGCGCAAAGAGAAAGCAGGTAGCTTGCAGTGGGCTTACATGGCGATAGCTAGA
CTGGGCGGTTTTATGGACAGCAAGCGAACCGGAATTGCCAGCTGGGGCGCCCTCTGGTAAGGTTGGGAAG
CCCTGCAAAGTAAACTGGATGGCTTTCTTGCCGCCAAGGATCTGATGGCGCAGGGGATCAAGCTCTGATC
AAGAGACAGGATGAGGATCGTTTCGCATGATTGAACAAGATGGATTGCACGCAGGTTCTCCGGCCGCTTG
GGTGGAGAGGCTATTCGGCTATGACTGGGCACAACAGACAATCGGCTGCTCTGATGCCGCCGTGTTCCGG
CTGTCAGCGCAGGGGCGCCCGGTTCTTTTTGTCAAGACCGACCTGTCCGGTGCCCTGAATGAACTGCAAG
ACGAGGCAGCGCGGCTATCGTGGCTGGCCACGACGGGCGTTCCTTGCGCAGCTGTGCTCGACGTTGTCAC
TGAAGCGGGAAGGGACTGGCTGCTATTGGGCGAAGTGCCGGGGCAGGATCTCCTGTCATCTCACCTTGCT
CCTGCCGAGAAAGTATCCATCATGGCTGATGCAATGCGGCGGCTGCATACGCTTGATCCGGCTACCTGCC
CATTCGACCACCAAGCGAAACATCGCATCGAGCGAGCACGTACTCGGATGGAAGCCGGTCTTGTCGATCA
GGATGATCTGGACGAAGAGCATCAGGGGCTCGCGCCAGCCGAACTGTTCGCCAGGCTCAAGGCGAGCATG
CCCGACGGCGAGGATCTCGTCGTGACCCATGGCGATGCCTGCTTGCCGAATATCATGGTGGAAAATGGCC
GCTTTTCTGGATTCATCGACTGTGGCCGGCTGGGTGTGGCGGACCGCTATCAGGACATAGCGTTGGCTAC
CCGTGATATTGCTGAAGAGCTTGGCGGCGAATGGGCTGACCGCTTCCTCGTGCTTTACGGTATCGCCGCT
CCCGATTCGCAGCGCATCGCCTTCTATCGCCTTCTTGACGAGTTCTTCTGAATTATTAACGCTTACAATT
TCCTGATGCGGTATTTTCTCCTTACGCATCTGTGCGGTATTTCACACCGCATCAGGTGGCACTTTTCGGG
GAAATGTGCGCGGAACCCCTATTTGTTTATTTTTCTAAATACATTCAAATATGTATCCGCTCATGAGATT
ATCAAAAAGGATCTTCACCTAGATCCTTTTAAATTAAAAATGAAGTTTTAAATCAATCTAAAGTATATAT
GAGTAAACTTGGTCTGACAGTTACCAATGCTTAATCAGTGAGGCACCTATCTCAGCGATCTGTCTATTTC
GTTCATCCATAGTTGCCTGACTCCCCGTCGTGTAGATAACTACGATACGGGAGGGCTTACCATCTGGCCC
CAGTGCTGCAATGATACCGCGAGACCCACGCTCACCGGCTCCAGATTTATCAGCAATAAACCAGCCAGCC
GGAAGGGCCGAGCGCAGAAGTGGTCCTGCAACTTTATCCGCCTCCATCCAGTCTATTAATTGTTGCCGGG
AAGCTAGAGTAAGTAGTTCGCCAGTTAATAGTTTGCGCAACGTTGTTGCCATTGCTACAGGCATCGTGGT
GTCACGCTCGTCGTTTGGTATGGCTTCATTCAGCTCCGGTTCCCAACGATCAAGGCGAGTTACATGATCC
CCCATGTTGTGCAAAAAAGCGGTTAGCTCCTTCGGTCCTCCGATCGTTGTCAGAAGTAAGTTGGCCGCAG
TGTTATCACTCATGGTTATGGCAGCACTGCATAATTCTCTTACTGTCATGCCATCCGTAAGATGCTTTTC
TGTGACTGGTGAGTACTCAACCAAGTCATTCTGAGAATAGTGTATGCGGCGACCGAGTTGCTCTTGCCCG
GCGTCAATACGGGATAATACCGCGCCACATAGCAGAACTTTAAAAGTGCTCATCATTGGAAAACGTTCTT
CGGGGCGAAAACTCTCAAGGATCTTACCGCTGTTGAGATCCAGTTCGATGTAACCCACTCGTGCACCCAA
CTGATCTTCAGCATCTTTTACTTTCACCAGCGTTTCTGGGTGAGCAAAAACAGGAAGGCAAAATGCCGCA
AAAAAGGGAATAAGGGCGACACGGAAATGTTGAATACTCATACTCTTCCTTTTTCAATATTATTGAAGCA
TTTATCAGGGTTATTGTCTCATGACCAAAATCCCTTAACGTGAGTTTTCGTTCCACTGAGCGTCAGACCC
CGTAGAAAAGATCAAAGGATCTTCTTGAGATCCTTTTTTTCTGCGCGTAATCTGCTGCTTGCAAACAAAA
AAACCACCGCTACCAGCGGTGGTTTGTTTGCCGGATCAAGAGCTACCAACTCTTTTTCCGAAGGTAACTG
GCTTCAGCAGAGCGCAGATACCAAATACTGTTCTTCTAGTGTAGCCGTAGTTAGGCCACCACTTCAAGAA
CTCTGTAGCACCGCCTACATACCTCGCTCTGCTAATCCTGTTACCAGTGGCTGCTGCCAGTGGCGATAAG
TCGTGTCTTACCGGGTTGGACTCAAGACGATAGTTACCGGATAAGGCGCAGCGGTCGGGCTGAACGGGGG
GTTCGTGCACACAGCCCAGCTTGGAGCGAACGACCTACACCGAACTGAGATACCTACAGCGTGAGCTATG
AGAAAGCGCCACGCTTCCCGAAGGGAGAAAGGCGGACAGGTATCCGGTAAGCGGCAGGGTCGGAACAGGA
GAGCGCACGAGGGAGCTTCCAGGGGGAAACGCCTGGTATCTTTATAGTCCTGTCGGGTTTCGCCACCTCT
GACTTGAGCGTCGATTTTTGTGATGCTCGTCAGGGGGGCGGAGCCTATGGAAAAACGCCAGCAACGCGGC
CTTTTTACGGTTCCTGGCCTTTTGCTGGCCTTTTGCTCACATGTTCTTTCCTGCGTTATCCCCTGATTCT
GTGGATAACCGTATTACCGCCTTTGAGTGAGCTGATACCGCTCGCCGCAGCCGAACGACCGAGCGCAGCG
AGTCAGTGAGCGAGGAAGCGGAAG
